>Addgene plasmid #8702 | Stat1 alpha Y701F Flag pRc/CMV | addgene partial sequence | sequence record 17161 | SP6 5'-ATTTAGGTGACACTATAG-3'
CATACTGTCGAATTCTACAGAGCCCACTATCCGAGACACCTCGTCAAACTCCTCAGGAGACATGGGGAGC
AGGTTGTCTGTGGTCTGAAGTCTAGAAGGGTGAACTTCAGACACAGAAATCAACTCAGTCTTGATAAATC
CAGTTCCTTTAGGGCCATCAAGTTCCATTGGCTCTGGTGCTTCCTTTGGCCTGGAGTAATACTTTCCAAA
GGCATGGTCTTTGTCAATATTTGGATACAGATACTTCAGGGGATTCTCAGGAATATTCTCAGCAGCCATG
ACTTTGTAATTGCGAATGATGTCAGGGAAAGTAACAGCAGAAAGTTCTTTCTTCGTGTAGGGTTCAACCG
CATGGAAGTCAGGTTCGCCTCCGTTCTGGGACCGCTCCACCCATGTGAATGTGATGGCCCCTTCCCGGGA
GCTCTCACTGAACCGCAGCAGGAAGGTCCCCGGCTGCTGGTCCTTCAACAGGGCACGCTCTCGCTCCTTG
CTGATGAAGCCCATGATGCACCCATCATTCCAGAGAGGGAGCAGGTGTTTTTTAATGAGTTCTAGGATGC
TTTCAATCCAAAGCCAGAAGGGAAAATTTTTATCATTTATATTTTCCTTACAAAACCTCGTCCACGGAAT
GAGACCATCGGGGCTGGCGTTAGGACCAAGAAGCTTCTCTCCCAACATGTTCAGCTGGTCCACATTGAGA
CCTCTTTTGGTGACAGAAGAAAACTGCCAACTCAGCACTTCTGAAAGCTGAGCCCATCGTGCACATGGTG
GAGTCAGGAAGAAGGACAGATTCCTGGGTTCCGCCACCAGCATGTTGTACCAAAGGATGGAGGCCCAACC
GCTCGGGAGCTGGCTGACGTTGG
