[The description below was written by a language model from this plasmid's Addgene catalogue record.]
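Description:
Stat1 alpha Y701F Flag pRc/CMV is a mammalian expression plasmid built on the commercial pRc/CMV backbone (about 5.5 kb without insert). It is maintained as a high-copy plasmid in E. coli under ampicillin selection, and it carries a neomycin resistance marker so that transfected mammalian cells can be selected with G418, allowing stable as well as transient expression. The record does not list a promoter explicitly; the backbone name indicates the cytomegalovirus immediate-early promoter typical of this vector family. The T7 and SP6 sequencing primers listed indicate that these phage promoter sites flank the cloning region.

The insert is a roughly 2.4 kb cDNA for human STAT1 alpha, the full-length isoform of the signal transducer and activator of transcription 1, cloned between NotI and ApaI sites that both remain intact. It carries a C-terminal Flag epitope for detection or immunoprecipitation, which also lets the exogenous protein be distinguished from endogenous STAT1. The coding sequence bears the Y701F substitution, replacing the tyrosine whose phosphorylation is needed for STAT1 dimerisation, nuclear accumulation and DNA binding with a non-phosphorylatable phenylalanine. The resulting protein therefore serves as an activation-defective control or mutant.

In line with the associated study on the requirement for both tyrosine and serine phosphorylation for maximal transcriptional activation by Stat1 and Stat3, the construct is suited to dissecting the contribution of tyrosine phosphorylation to STAT1 signalling, for example alongside the wild-type version. The depositor notes that the supplied map depicts the wild-type plasmid rather than this mutant. No annotated feature table accompanies the record.
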