Addgene plasmid #8702: Stat1 alpha Y701F Flag pRc/CMV
Depositing lab: Jim Darnell. Publication: Maximal activation of transcription by Stat1 and Stat3 requires both tyrosine and serine phosphorylation. Wen Z, Zhong Z, Darnell JE Jr. Cell 1995 Jul 28;82(2):241-50. 10.1016/0092-8674(95)90311-9 PubMed 7543024.
Backbone
  Vector backbone: pRc/CMV
  Backbone manufacturer: Invitrogen
  Backbone size w/o insert (bp): 5500
  Vector type: Mammalian Expression
  Selectable markers: Neomycin (select with G418)
Growth in bacteria
  Bacterial resistance: Ampicillin, 100 μg/mL
  Growth temperature: 37°C
  Growth strain: DH5alpha
  Copy number: High Copy
Gene/Insert
  Gene/Insert name: STAT1 alpha Y701F (alt names: STAT1a; STAT1 alpha)
  Species: H. sapiens (human)
  Insert size (bp): 2400
  Mutation: Y701F
  GenBank ID: M97935
  Entrez Gene: STAT1 (a.k.a. CANDF7, IMD31A, IMD31B, IMD31C, ISGF-3, STAT91)
  Tag / fusion protein: Flag (C terminal on insert)
  Cloning method: Restriction Enzyme; 5′ cloning site NotI (not destroyed); 3′ cloning site ApaI (not destroyed)
  Sequencing primers: 5′ T7; 3′ SP6
Terms and licenses: Academic/Nonprofit Terms; Industry Terms: Not Available to Industry
Depositor comments: Diagnostic Restriction Digest with HindIII (6.1kb and 1.7kb). Author's Map shows the wild-type version of this plasmid (without the Y701F mutation).
How to cite: Stat1 alpha Y701F Flag pRc/CMV was a gift from Jim Darnell (Addgene plasmid # 8702 ; http://n2t.net/addgene:8702 ; RRID:Addgene_8702)
